>Addgene plasmid #32180 | pNI_v2 | depositor full sequence | sequence record 37605 | pNI_v2 sequence 2746 bps
TAGAAAAACTCATCGAGCATCAAATGAAACTGCAATTTATTCATATCAGGATTATCAATACCATATTTTT
GAAAAAGCCGTTTCTGTAATGAAGGAGAAAACTCACCGAGGCAGTTCCATAGGATGGCAAGATCCTGGTA
TCGGTCTGCGATTCCGACTCGTCCAACATCAATACAACCTATTAATTTCCCCTCGTCAAAAATAAGGTTA
TCAAGTGAGAAATCACCATGAGTGACGACTGAATCCGGTGAGAATGGCAAAAGTTTATGCATTTCTTTCC
AGACTTGTTCAACAGGCCAGCCATTACGCTCGTCATCAAAATCACTCGCATCAACCAAACCGTTATTCAT
TCGTGATTGCGCCTGAGCGAGGCGAAATACGCGATCGCTGTTAAAAGGACAATTACAAACAGGAATCGAG
TGCAACCGGCGCAGGAACACTGCCAGCGCATCAACAATATTTTCACCTGAATCAGGATATTCTTCTAATA
CCTGGAACGCTGTTTTTCCGGGGATCGCAGTGGTGAGTAACCATGCATCATCAGGAGTACGGATAAAATG
CTTGATGGTCGGAAGTGGCATAAATTCCGTCAGCCAGTTTAGTCTGACCATCTCATCTGTAACATCATTG
GCAACGCTACCTTTGCCATGTTTCAGAAACAACTCTGGCGCATCGGGCTTCCCATACAAGCGATAGATTG
TCGCACCTGATTGCCCGACATTATCGCGAGCCCATTTATACCCATATAAATCAGCATCCATGTTGGAATT
TAATCGCGGCCTCGACGTTTCCCGTTGAATATGGCTCATATTCTTCCTTTTTCAATATTATTGAAGCATT
TATCAGGGTTATTGTCTCATGAGCGGATACATATTTGAATGTATTTAGAAAAATAAACAAATAGGGGTCA
GTGTTACAACCAATTAACCAATTCTGAACATTATCGCGAGCCCATTTATACCTGAATATGGCTCATAACA
CCCCTTGTTTGCCTGGCGGCAGTAGCGCGGTGGTCCCACCTGACCCCATGCCGAACTCAGAAGTGAAACG
CCGTAGCGCCGATGGTAGTGTGGGGACTCCCCATGCGAGAGTAGGGAACTGCCAGGCATCAAATAAAACG
AAAGGCTCAGTCGAAAGACTGGGCCTTTCGCCCGGGCTAATTAGGGGGTGTCGCCCTTCGCTGAACTCAC
CCCAGAGCAGGTCGTGGCAATTGCGAGCAACATCGGGGGAAAGCAGGCACTCGAAACCGTCCAGAGGTTG
CTGCCTGTGCTGTGCCAAGCGCACGGACGTCAAAAGGGCGACACAAAATTTATTCTAAATGCATAATAAA
TACTGATAACATCTTATAGTTTGTATTATATTTTGTATTATCGTTGACATGTATAATTTTGATATCAAAA
ACTGATTTTCCCTTTATTATTTTCGAGATTTATTTTCTTAATTCTCTTTAACAAACTAGAAATATTGTAT
ATACAAAAAATCATAAATAATAGATGAATAGTTTAATTATAGGTGTTCATCAATCGAAAAAGCAACGTAT
CTTATTTAAAGTGCGTTGCTTTTTTCTCATTTATAAGGTTAAATAATTCTCATATATCAAGCAAAGTGAC
AGGCGCCCTTAAATATTCTGACAAATGCTCTTTCCCTAAACTCCCCCCATAAAAAAACCCGCCGAAGCGG
GTTTTTACGTTATTTGCGGATTAACGATTACTCGTTATCAGAACCGCCCAGGGGGCCCGAGCTTAAGACT
GGCCGTCGTTTTACAACACAGAAAGAGTTTGTAGAAACGCAAAAAGGCCATCCGTCAGGGGCCTTCTGCT
TAGTTTGATGCCTGGCAGTTCCCTACTCTCGCCTTCCGCTTCCTCGCTCACTGACTCGCTGCGCTCGGTC
GTTCGGCTGCGGCGAGCGGTATCAGCTCACTCAAAGGCGGTAATACGGTTATCCACAGAATCAGGGGATA
ACGCAGGAAAGAACATGTGAGCAAAAGGCCAGCAAAAGGCCAGGAACCGTAAAAAGGCCGCGTTGCTGGC
GTTTTTCCATAGGCTCCGCCCCCCTGACGAGCATCACAAAAATCGACGCTCAAGTCAGAGGTGGCGAAAC
CCGACAGGACTATAAAGATACCAGGCGTTTCCCCCTGGAAGCTCCCTCGTGCGCTCTCCTGTTCCGACCC
TGCCGCTTACCGGATACCTGTCCGCCTTTCTCCCTTCGGGAAGCGTGGCGCTTTCTCATAGCTCACGCTG
TAGGTATCTCAGTTCGGTGTAGGTCGTTCGCTCCAAGCTGGGCTGTGTGCACGAACCCCCCGTTCAGCCC
GACCGCTGCGCCTTATCCGGTAACTATCGTCTTGAGTCCAACCCGGTAAGACACGACTTATCGCCACTGG
CAGCAGCCACTGGTAACAGGATTAGCAGAGCGAGGTATGTAGGCGGTGCTACAGAGTTCTTGAAGTGGTG
GGCTAACTACGGCTACACTAGAAGAACAGTATTTGGTATCTGCGCTCTGCTGAAGCCAGTTACCTTCGGA
AAAAGAGTTGGTAGCTCTTGATCCGGCAAACAAACCACCGCTGGTAGCGGTGGTTTTTTTGTTTGCAAGC
AGCAGATTACGCGCAGAAAAAAAGGATCTCAAGAAGATCCTTTGATCTTTTCTACGGGGTCTGACGCTCA
GTGGAACGACGCGCGCGTAACTCACGTTAAGGGATTTTGGTCATGAGCTTGCGCCGTCCCGTCAAGTCAG
CGTAATGCTCTGCTTT
Features (pLannotate 1.2.2; 8 found; start..end, strand, type, name):
    812..908     -  promoter       AmpR promoter (fragment): bla
    938..962     -  CDS            KanR (fragment): aminoglycoside phosphotransferase; aph(3')-Ia; confers resistance to kanamycin in bacteria or G418 (Geneticin®) in eukaryotes
    991..1106    +  ncRNA          5S rRNA: Accession: RF00001 - 5S ribosomal RNA
   1110..1150    +  terminator     rrnB T1 terminator (fragment): transcription terminator T1 from the E. coli rrnB gene
   1748..1767    +  CDS            lacZα (fragment): LacZα fragment of β-galactosidase; lacZ fragment
   1792..1809    -  terminator     rrnB T2 terminator (fragment): transcription terminator T2 from the E. coli rrnB gene
   2034..2622    -  rep_origin     ori: high-copy-number ColE1/pMB1/pBR322/pUC origin of replication
   2746..809     -  CDS            KanR (across the origin): aminoglycoside phosphotransferase; aph(3')-Ia; confers resistance to kanamycin in bacteria or G418 (Geneticin®) in eukaryotes
