[The description below was written by a language model from this plasmid's Addgene catalogue record and pLannotate feature annotations shown in this document.]
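Description:
pNI_v2 is a small (2,746 bp) bacterial plasmid built on the pJ201 backbone that serves as a template carrier for a single TALE (transcription activator-like effector) repeat monomer, the NI variant. In the TALE code, each repeat monomer recognises one DNA base through its two repeat-variable diresidues, and NI is the diresidue conventionally associated with adenine. The plasmid belongs to a TALE toolbox for genome engineering, in which individual monomer plasmids supply the building blocks that are combined into custom arrays of repeats to create designer DNA-binding domains. Although catalogued as a bacterial expression vector, the record lists no promoter driving the monomer, which is consistent with a role as a storage and template plasmid rather than a protein-expression construct.

The plasmid replicates in E. coli from a high-copy ColE1/pUC-type origin and is selected with kanamycin through an aph(3')-Ia aminoglycoside phosphotransferase gene, which spans the numbering origin of the circular sequence and appears to be driven by a fragment of the bla (AmpR) promoter located just upstream. The remaining annotated elements are backbone pieces: a 5S rRNA segment with fragments of the rrnB T1 and T2 terminators, which probably insulate the cloning region from read-through transcription, and a short lacZα remnant. The automated feature table does not annotate the TALE monomer insert itself. It may lie in the unannotated stretch between the terminator fragments, but the record does not state its position.
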