Addgene plasmid #32180: pNI_v2
Depositing lab: Feng Zhang. Depositing organization: Broad Institute. Publication: A transcription activator-like effector toolbox for genome engineering. Sanjana NE, Cong L, Zhou Y, Cunniff MM, Feng G, Zhang F. Nat Protoc. 2012 Jan 5;7(1):171-92. doi: 10.1038/nprot.2011.431. PubMed 22222791.
Backbone
  Vector backbone: pJ201
  Vector type: Bacterial Expression
Growth in bacteria
  Bacterial resistance: Kanamycin, 50 μg/mL
  Growth temperature: 37°C
  Growth strain: Stbl3
  Copy number: High Copy
Gene/Insert
  Gene/Insert name: TALE Monomer NI
Terms and licenses: Academic/Nonprofit Terms; Industry Terms: Not Available to Industry
How to cite: pNI_v2 was a gift from Feng Zhang (Addgene plasmid # 32180 ; http://n2t.net/addgene:32180 ; RRID:Addgene_32180)
