>Addgene plasmid #32180 | pNI_v2 | addgene partial sequence | sequence record 43799 | rrnB-T1-term-Rev 5'-GAAAGGCCCAGTCTTTCGAC-3'
CGGCGTTCCTACTCTCGCATGGGGAGTCCCCACACTACCATCGGCGCTACGGCGTTTCACTTCTGAGTTC
GGCATGGGGTCAGGTGGGACCACCGCGCTACTGCCGCCAGGCAAACAAGGGGTGTTATGAGCCATATTCA
GGTATAAATGGGCTCGCGATAATGTTCAGAATTGGTTAATTGGTTGTAACACTGACCCCTATTTGTTTAT
TTTTCTAAATACATTCAAATATGTATCCGCTCATGAGACAATAACCCTGATAAATGCTTCAATAATATTG
AAAAAGGAAGAATATGAGCCATATTCAACGGGAAACGTCGAGGCCGCGATTAAATTCCAACATGGATGCT
GATTTATATGGGTATAAATGGGCTCGCGATAATGTCGGGCAATCAGGTGCGACAATCTATCGCTTGTATG
GGAAGCCCGATGCGCCAGAGTTGTTTCTGAAACATGGCAAAGGTAGCGTTGCCAATGATGTTACAGATGA
GATGGTCAGACTAAACTGGCTGACGGAATTTATGCCACTTCCGACCATCAAGCATTTTATCCGTACTCCT
GATGATGCATGGTTACTCACCACTGCGATCCCCGGAAAAACAGCGTTCCAGGTATTAGAAGAATATCCTG
ATTCAGGTGAAAATATTGTTGATGCGCTGGCAGTGTTCCTGCGCCGGTTGCACTCGATTCCTGTTTGTAA
TTGTCCTTTTAACAGCGATCGCGTATTTCGCCTCGCTCAGGCGCAATCACGAATGAATAACGGTTTGGTT
GATGCGAGTGATTTTGATGACGAGCGTAATGGC
