>Addgene plasmid #32180 | pNI_v2 | addgene partial sequence | sequence record 56261 | rrnB-T1-term-F 5'-ACGAAAGGCTCAGTCGAAAG-3'
GGGTGTCGCCCTTCGCTGAACTCACCCCAGAGCAGGTCGTGGCAATTGCGAGCAACATCGGGGGAAAGCA
GGCACTCGAAACCGTCCAGAGGTTGCTGCCTGTGCTGTGCCAAGCGCACGGACGTCAAAAGGGCGACACA
AAATTTATTCTAAATGCATAATAAATACTGATAACATCTTATAGTTTGTATTATATTTTGTATTATCGTT
GACATGTATAATTTTGATATCAAAAACTGATTTTCCCTTTATTATTTTCGAGATTTATTTTCTTAATTCT
CTTTAACAAACTAGAAATATTGTATATACAAAAAATCATAAATAATAGATGAATAGTTTAATTATAGGTG
TTCATCAATCGAAAAAGCAACGTATCTTATTTAAAGTGCGTTGCTTTTTTCTCATTTATAAGGTTAAATA
ATTCTCATATATCAAGCAAAGTGACAGGCGCCCTTAAATATTCTGACAAATGCTCTTTCCCTAAACTCCC
CCCATAAAAAAACCCGCCGAAGCGGGTTTTTACGTTATTTGCGGATTAACGATTACTCGTTATCAGAACC
GCCCAGGGGGCCCGAGCTTAAGACTGGCCGTCGTTTTACAACACAGAAAGAGTTTGTAGAAACGCAAAAA
GGCCATCCGTCAGGGGCCTTCTGCTTAGTTTGATGCCTGGCAGTTCCCTACTCTCGCCTTCCGCTTCCTC
GCTCACTGACTCGCTGCGCTCGGTCGTTCGGCTGCGGCGAGCGGTATCAGCTCACTCAAAGGCGGTAATA
CGGTTATCCACAGAATCAGGGGATAACGCAGGAAAGAACATGTGAGCAAAAGGCCAGCAAAAGGCCAGGA
ACCGTAAAAAGGCCGCGTTGCTGGCGTTTTTCCATAGGCTCCGCCCCCCTGACGAGCATCACAAAAATCG
ACGCTCAAGTCAGAGGTGGCGAAACCCGA
